>Addgene plasmid #175439 | pAAV-VTKS2-TVA-eGFP-N2cG | addgene full sequence | sequence record 344881 | Addgene NGS Result
GTTCCTGGCCTTTTGCTGGCCTTTTGCTCACATGTCCTGCAGGCAGCTGCGCGCTCGCTCGCTCACTGAG
GCCGCCCGGGCGTCGGGCGACCTTTGGTCGCCCGGCCTCAGTGAGCGAGCGAGCGCGCAGAGAGGGAGTG
GCCAACTCCATCACTAGGGGTTCCTGCTAGACTGCAGAGGGCCCTGCGTATGAGTGCAAGTGGGTTTTAG
GACCAGGATGAGGCGGGGTGGGGGTGCCTACCTGACGACCGACCCCGACCCACTGGACAAGCACCCAACC
CCCATTCCCCAAATTGCGCATCCCCTATCAGAGAGGGGGAGGGGAAACAGGATGCGGCGAGGCGCGTGCG
CACTGCCAGCTTCAGCACCGCGGACAGTGCCTTCGCCCCCGCCTGGCGGCGCGCGCCACCGCCGCCTCAG
CACTGAAGGCGCGCTGACGTCACTCGCCGGTCCCCCGCAAACTCCCCTTCCCGGCCACCTTGGTCGCGTC
CGCGCCGCCGCCGGCCCAGCCGGACCGCACCACGCGAGGCGCGAGATAGGGGGGCACGGGCGCGACCATC
TGCGCTGCGGCGCCGGCGACTCAGCGCTGCCTCAGTCTGCGGTGGGCAGCGGAGGAGTCGTGTCGTGCCT
GAGAGCGCAGTCAGCCGCCACCATGGTTAATATAACTTCGTATAATGTATGCTATACGAAGTTATGCAGA
ATGGTAGCTGGATTGTAGCTGCTATTAGCAATATGAAACCTCTTAATAACTTCGTATAAAGTATCCTATA
CGAAGTTATGGTACCTTACAGTCTGATCTCACCTCCACTCTTATATGATTCCCATGAAGGTATGACTTTT
CCGCTTTGGGAAGTGACTGACACATTCCCCCCTGTCCCTCCAAAACTGCGTTGTTTCGATTCTGGTCGAT
TGGCTCTTCTGCACCATGTCATTAGGGAAAATATCAACACCAGGCCAATCATGGCCCCTGCAGTCATCAA
TACATACTTTCCCCAGTTCGGGAGACCCAGGTCAACCCCTGAGATCTGTTTGTACACATCGGGGAGGTGA
ACTTCAACAAAATCCTCAGCCTCATCACCTTCTTTGAAAACTGTAGAAGGGTCTGCCAGGGGGTGCATCA
GGGGGATAACTGAAGATTCCAACAACTCCATATGTTGCTGGAGGAGGGATGATTGCATCTCTGGGATTAG
GACATGGTCGTCAGGCCCTAATATTATACCATTGAAAAACACCCCGTTCACATGAGGATGGCACCTTCCT
CCAACTTTCAAACACCCTTTTGAGGGGATGATCTCATTCCAGGTCCGGACTGACTTGTAGTGAGCATCAG
CCTCCATCAAGGTTTTGTTGAATATGGTATATGCTTTTCCAAACCCTGGGACAAGTTTTCTCAGGTGACT
GAGACGTCTGAAACTTACTGACTTGGTGGTCATGATGGACTCTAATGCGTCCAGACATTCCTCTCTTTTC
TTGACTAACTCCTCCACAACGAGATGCTCAATCTCGTCTGAGCGAAAGTCGTGCAAATTCACCAACTGAT
CTGGAGGGCACCATTTGGTCTCATCTGATGTTTGCATCGCGACCCATGTTCCATCCATAAGTCTAAGTCC
AAGAACTCCACATAACTTGAGCCTGCATGCTCCTTTTAGAGACTTATACAGGCCTCTTTCATCCACAAAG
CCGCAAGTCTTGTTCCCGTTGGATGCTCTCTTCCCTCTGCTATTGGTAAAAATGTCACAAGGTGTCCTTG
GTCTCGGATTCTCGGGCATCCAAATGGTGTAATCATGGTTAGTTGAGCAGTAGGTAGAGGACACCGTTAT
TCCTGAGCACTTTCCGCCAGGGAAGACCCTTGAGTGAAGGGATTTGTCATATGGGTCCAAATCTGTCACA
CTTGGGGATATGATAATGAGGGACTCTTTGGTGGTTCTTACAGTTCGAAGCCAGTGGTAGTCGGGGTATG
GATTGTGTAGGGACTCTTCATATCTGGGGTCACCGGCCATCTTCCAGTTATACGCGGCTCTACATGCGTC
TGGGGTGGGGCGGAAATGCTTTCTCTTGAATGTGGTTGTGACATAACCAACAAAGTTGGTGTAGGTCTCT
GCCTCTGTCACAACACCTGTGCAAGTGAACCCGTTCACTTTGATGGCTGAGATGTATCCCACTTTGAGTT
CCATGTAGGAGAACTCGGACAGGTTGGTACATCCTTCATCCTCCACAACCAGGTTATTTGGACAGCTGAG
ATGGTGTATGTCAATAGGGCTCCAGGGACCAAGTTCGTCTGGTATCGTGTAAATGGGGAACTTCCCGAAA
CACAACGAAAAACCCAGAAGGAGTACAAACAAAAGAACCTGAGGAACCATAGGTCCAGGGTTCTCCTCCA
CGTCTCCAGCCTGCTTCAGCAGGCTGAAGTTAGTAGCTCCGCTTCCCTTGTACAGCTCGTCCATGCCGAG
AGTGATCCCGGCGGCGGTCACGAACTCCAGCAGGACCATGTGATCGCGCTTCTCGTTGGGGTCTTTGCTC
AGGGCGGACTGGGTGCTCAGGTAGTGGTTGTCGGGCAGCAGCACGGGGCCGTCGCCGATGGGGGTGTTCT
GCTGGTAGTGGTCGGCGAGCTGCACGCTGCCGTCCTCGATGTTGTGGCGGATCTTGAAGTTCACCTTGAT
GCCGTTCTTCTGCTTGTCGGCCATGATATAGACGTTGTGGCTGTTGTAGTTGTACTCCAGCTTGTGCCCC
AGGATGTTGCCGTCCTCCTTGAAGTCGATGCCCTTCAGCTCGATGCGGTTCACCAGGGTGTCGCCCTCGA
ACTTCACCTCGGCGCGGGTCTTGTAGTTGCCGTCGTCCTTGAAGAAGATGGTGCGCTCCTGGACGTAGCC
TTCGGGCATGGCGGACTTGAAGAAGTCGTGCTGCTTCATGTGGTCGGGGTAGCGGCTGAAGCACTGCACG
CCGTAGGTCAGGGTGGTCACGAGGGTGGGCCAGGGCACGGGCAGCTTGCCGGTGGTGCAGATGAACTTCA
GGGTCAGCTTGCCGTAGGTGGCATCGCCCTCGCCCTCGCCGGACACGCTGAACTTGTGGCCGTTTACGTC
GCCGTCCAGCTCGACCAGGATGGGCACCACCCCGGTGAACAGCTCCTCGCCCTTGCTCACCATGGGTCCA
GGGTTCTCCTCCACGTCTCCAGCCTGCTTCAGCAGGCTGAAGTTAGTAGCTCCGGATCCGGAGAACAAGT
CTGCCTGGCTCTTGTCAGGCACCAGCAGCTCCTTGGATGCGCTTTCAAGACTGAAGATGTCAGACCTGCT
TTTTGCTTTGGACTTCCCCCATGCAGCGATACCACCCACAGCTACCAGGCAGCACAGGAGCACTGCAGTG
ATCAGCATCCACATGCGGCCGTGATTCCTGGCTGGCAGAGCACGTCCAGGAGCAGGGGCAGTGGGAGCCT
CTGTGCCGTTGTCCGTGGGCACCGCGGGGATCGCGCTGGTCCCGCAGCCCCACTCGTCCCGCCCGTCGTC
GCAGTCGGGGTGTCCGTCGCACAGCCAGTCCTGCGGGTAACACTCCCCGTGGGCACCGGGCGGCTCCGAG
CAGCGGAACTGACCGGGGGGGCAACGGGACAAAGAACCGTTACCGGACCCGTTACCGGTCACGTTACCGG
GCAGCAGCAGCAGCAGCAGCGCGGGCAGCAGCCGCGCACCTAATAACTTCGTATAGCATACATTATACGA
AGTTATTTGCCTTAACCCAGAAATTATCACTGTTATTCTTTAGAATGGTGCAAAGAATAACTTCGTATAG
GATACTTTATACGAAGTTATGAATCAACCTCTGGATTACAAAATTTGTGAAAGATTGACTGGTATTCTTA
ACTATGTTGCTCCTTTTACGCTATGTGGATACGCTGCTTTAATGCCTTTGTATCATGCTATTGCTTCCCG
TATGGCTTTCATTTTCTCCTCCTTGTATAAATCCTGGTTGCTGTCTCTTTATGAGGAGTTGTGGCCCGTT
GTCAGGCAACGTGGCGTGGTGTGCACTGTGTTTGCTGACGCAACCCCCACTGGTTGGGGCATTGCCACCA
CCTGTCAGCTCCTTTCCGGGACTTTCGCTTTCCCCCTCCCTATTGCCACGGCGGAACTCATCGCCGCCTG
CCTTGCCCGCTGCTGGACAGGGGCTCGGCTGTTGGGCACTGACAATTCCGTGGTGTTGTCGGGGAAGCTG
ACGTCCTTTCCATGGCTGCTCGCCTGTGTTGCCACCTGGATTCTGCGCGGGACGTCCTTCTGCTACGTCC
CTTCGGCCCTCAATCCAGCGGACCTTCCTTCCCGCGGCCTGCTGCCGGCTCTGCGGCCTCTTCCGCGTCT
TCGCCTTCGCCCTCAGACGAGTCGGATCTCCCTTTGGGCCGCCTCCCCGCCTGGATCCTGTGCCTTCTAG
TTGCCAGCCATCTGTTGTTTGCCCCTCCCCCGTGCCTTCCTTGACCCTGGAAGGTGCCACTCCCACTGTC
CTTTCCTAATAAAATGAGGAAATTGCATCGCATTGTCTGAGTAGGTGTCATTCTATTCTGGGGGGTGGGG
TGGGGCAGGACAGCAAGGGGGAGGATTGGGAAGACAATAGCAGGCATGCTGGGGATGCGGTGGGCTCTAT
GGCAGGAACCCCTAGTGATGGAGTTGGCCACTCCCTCTCTGCGCGCTCGCTCGCTCACTGAGGCCGGGCG
ACCAAAGGTCGCCCGACGCCCGGGCTTTGCCCGGGCGGCCTCAGTGAGCGAGCGAGCGCGCAGCTGCCTG
CAGGGGCGCCTGATGCGGTATTTTCTCCTTACGCATCTGTGCGGTATTTCACACCGCATA
[95 nt withheld, positions 4821-4915]
T
[46 nt withheld, positions 4917-4962]
C
[141 nt withheld, positions 4964-5104]
CCTTTGACGTTGGAGTCCACGTTCTTT
[37 nt withheld, positions 5132-5168]
ACTCTATCTCGGGCTATTCTTTTGATTTATAAGGGATTTTGCCGATTTCGGTCTATTGGTTAAAAAATGA
GCTGATTTAACAAAAATTTAACGCGAATTTTAACAAAATATTAACGTTTACAATTTTATGGTGCACTCTC
AGTACAATCTGCTCTGATGCCGCATAGTTAAGCCAGCCCCGACACCCGCCAACACCCGCTGACGCGCCCT
GACGGGCTTGTCTGCTCCCGGCATCCGCTTACAGACAAGCTGTGACCGTCTCCGGGAGCTGCATGTGTCA
GAGGTTTTCACCGTCATCACCGAAACGCGCGAGACGAAAGGGCCTCGTGATACGCCTATTTTTATAGGTT
AATGTCATGATAATAATGGTTTCTTAGACGTCAGGTGGCACTTTTCGGGGAAATGTGCGCGGAACCCCTA
TTTGTTTATTTTTCTAAATACATTCAAATATGTATCCGCTCATGAGACAATAACCCTGATAAATGCTTCA
ATAATATTGAAAAAGGAAGAGTATGAGTATTCAACATTTCCGTGTCGCCCTTATTCCCTTTTTTGCGGCA
TTTTGCCTTCCTGTTTTTGCTCACCCAGAAACGCTGGTGAAAGTAAAAGATGCTGAAGATCAGTTGGGTG
CACGAGTGGGTTACATCGAACTGGATCTCAACAGCGGTAAGATCCTTGAGAGTTTTCGCCCCGAAGAACG
TTTTCCAATGATGAGCACTTTTAAAGTTCTGCTATGTGGCGCGGTATTATCCCGTATTGACGCCGGGCAA
GAGCAACTCGGTCGCCGCATACACTATTCTCAGAATGACTTGGTTGAGTACTCACCAGTCACAGAAAAGC
ATCTTACGGATGGCATGACAGTAAGAGAATTATGCAGTGCTGCCATAACCATGAGTGATAACACTGCGGC
CAACTTACTTCTGACAACGATCGGAGGACCGAAGGAGCTAACCGCTTTTTTGCACAACATGGGGGATCAT
GTAACTCGCCTTGATCGTTGGGAACCGGAGCTGAATGAAGCCATACCAAACGACGAGCGTGACACCACGA
TGCCTGTAGCAATGGCAACAACGTTGCGCAAACTATTAACTGGCGAACTACTTACTCTAGCTTCCCGGCA
ACAATTAATAGACTGGATGGAGGCGGATAAAGTTGCAGGACCACTTCTGCGCTCGGCCCTTCCGGCTGGC
TGGTTTATTGCTGATAAATCTGGAGCCGGTGAGCGTGGGTCTCGCGGTATCATTGCAGCACTGGGGCCAG
ATGGTAAGCCCTCCCGTATCGTAGTTATCTACACGACGGGGAGTCAGGCAACTATGGATGAACGAAATAG
ACAGATCGCTGAGATAGGTGCCTCACTGATTAAGCATTGGTAACTGTCAGACCAAGTTTACTCATATATA
CTTTAGATTGATTTAAAACTTCATTTTTAATTTAAAAGGATCTAGGTGAAGATCCTTTTTGATAATCTCA
TGACCAAAATCCCTTAACGTGAGTTTTCGTTCCACTGAGCGTCAGACCCCGTAGAAAAGATCAAAGGATC
TTCTTGAGATCCTTTTTTTCTGCGCGTAATCTGCTGCTTGCAAACAAAAAAACCACCGCTACCAGCGGTG
GTTTGTTTGCCGGATCAAGAGCTACCAACTCTTTTTCCGAAGGTAACTGGCTTCAGCAGAGCGCAGATAC
CAAATACTGTTCTTCTAGTGTAGCCGTAGTTAGGCCACCACTTCAAGAACTCTGTAGCACCGCCTACATA
CCTCGCTCTGCTAATCCTGTTACCAGTGGCTGCTGCCAGTGGCGATAAGTCGTGTCTTACCGGGTTGGAC
TCAAGACGATAGTTACCGGATAAGGCGCAGCGGTCGGGCTGAACGGGGGGTTCGTGCACACAGCCCAGCT
TGGAGCGAACGACCTACACCGAACTGAGATACCTACAGCGTGAGCTATGAGAAAGCGCCACGCTTCCCGA
AGGGAGAAAGGCGGACAGGTATCCGGTAAGCGGCAGGGTCGGAACAGGAGAGCGCACGAGGGAGCTTCCA
GGGGGAAACGCCTGGTATCTTTATAGTCCTGTCGGGTTTCGCCACCTCTGACTTGAGCGTCGATTTTTGT
GATGCTCGTCAGGGGGGCGGAGCCTATGGAAAAACGCCAGCAACGCGGCCTTTTTACG
Features (pLannotate 1.2.2; 22 found; start..end, strand, type, name):
     47..74      +  repeat_region  AAV2 ITR (fragment): inverted terminal repeat of adeno-associated virus serotype 2 inverted
    103..130     +  repeat_region  AAV2 ITR (fragment): inverted terminal repeat of adeno-associated virus serotype 2 inverted
    193..640     +  promoter       hSyn promoter: human synapsin I promoter; confers neuron-specific expression (Kügler et al., 2003)
    662..695     -  protein_bind   loxP: Cre-mediated recombination occurs in the 8-bp core sequence (GCATACAT). Cre recombinase
    696..745     -  intron         β-globin intron (fragment): internally truncated intron from human β-globin
    746..779     -  protein_bind   lox2272: Cre-mediated recombination occurs in the 8-bp core sequence (GGATACTT). lox2272 sites are compatible with each other, but incompatible with loxP or loxN sites (Lee and Saito, 1988). Cre recombinase
    789..2360    -  CDS            G: GLYCO_RABVR - Experimental evidence at protein level: Swiss-Prot protein existence level 1. Attaches the virus to host cellular receptor, inducing endocytosis of the virion. In the endosome, the acidic pH induces conformational changes in the glycoprotein trimer, which trigger fusion between virus and cell membrane. There is convincing in vitro evidence that the muscular form of the nicotinic acetylcholine receptor (nAChR), the neuronal cell adhesion molecule (NCAM), and the p75 neurotrophin receptor (p75NTR) bind glycoprotein and thereby facilitate rabies virus entry into cells (By similarity
   2427..3143    -  CDS            EGFP: EGFP is a basic (constitutively fluorescent) green fluorescent protein published in 1996, derived from Aequorea victoria. It is reported to be a rapidly-maturing weak dimer with moderate acid sensitivity.
   3210..3677    -  CDS            RSVR_COTJA: Experimental evidence at protein level: Swiss-Prot protein existence level 1. Responsible for susceptibility to the retrovirus subgroup A Rous sarcoma virus. From Coturnix japonica (Japanese quail) (Coturnix coturnix japonica).
   3683..3716    +  protein_bind   loxP: Cre-mediated recombination occurs in the 8-bp core sequence (GCATACAT). Cre recombinase
   3717..3766    -  intron         β-globin intron (fragment): internally truncated intron from human β-globin
   3767..3800    +  protein_bind   lox2272: Cre-mediated recombination occurs in the 8-bp core sequence (GGATACTT). lox2272 sites are compatible with each other, but incompatible with loxP or loxN sites (Lee and Saito, 1988). Cre recombinase
   3802..4390    +  misc_feature   WPRE: woodchuck hepatitis virus posttranscriptional regulatory element
   4398..4622    +  polyA_signal   bGH poly(A) signal: bovine growth hormone polyadenylation signal
   4624..4764    +  repeat_region  AAV2 ITR: inverted terminal repeat of adeno-associated virus serotype 2 inverted
   4769..4820    -  misc_feature   bom (fragment): basis of mobility region from pBR322
   4839..5294    +  rep_origin     f1 ori (sequence partly withheld): f1 bacteriophage origin of replication; arrow indicates direction of (+) strand synthesis
   5295..5344    -  misc_feature   bom (fragment): basis of mobility region from pBR322
   5446..5481    -  CDS            rop (fragment): Rop protein, which maintains plasmids at low copy number; rop
   5576..5680    +  promoter       AmpR promoter: bla
   5681..6541    +  CDS            AmpR: β-lactamase; bla; confers resistance to ampicillin, carbenicillin, and related antibiotics
   6712..7300    +  rep_origin     ori: high-copy-number ColE1/pMB1/pBR322/pUC origin of replication
