[The description below was written by a language model from this plasmid's Addgene catalogue record and pLannotate feature annotations shown in this document.]
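Description:
pAAV-VTKS2-TVA-eGFP-N2cG is an AAV transfer plasmid built on the pAAV-VTKS2 backbone that supplies Cre-dependent helper proteins for monosynaptic tracing with the N2c strain of rabies virus. It is propagated in bacteria as a high-copy plasmid through a ColE1/pUC-type origin with ampicillin selection (AmpR), and it also carries an f1 phage origin. The expression cassette lies between AAV2 inverted terminal repeats, which allow it to be packaged into recombinant AAV. The right ITR is annotated in full, while the left one is detected only as short fragments in the sequenced record.

Within the ITRs, the human synapsin I promoter restricts expression to neurons and is followed by a double-inverted (DIO) cassette, then a WPRE and a bovine growth hormone polyadenylation signal to improve transcript stability and processing. The synthetic insert, TVA-P2A-eGFP-P2A-N2cG, sits in the antisense orientation relative to the promoter and is bracketed by oppositely oriented loxP and lox2272 pairs. Without Cre no coding transcript is made. In Cre-expressing cells, recombination between the incompatible lox pairs flips the cassette and locks it in the sense orientation.

The single open reading frame then yields three separate proteins through the P2A self-cleaving peptides. TVA is the avian receptor for subgroup A retroviral envelope, and it permits entry of EnvA-pseudotyped rabies virus. eGFP marks the starter cells. The N2c rabies glycoprotein complements glycoprotein-deleted rabies so that it can spread to presynaptic partners. Combining all three components in one vector lets a Cre-defined neuronal population serve as starter cells for mapping its presynaptic inputs, as in the associated study of cortical interneuron afferent circuits.
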