Addgene plasmid #175439: pAAV-VTKS2-TVA-eGFP-N2cG
Purpose: Cre-on (DIO) helpers for N2c rabies monosynaptic tracing; TVA, eGFP and N2cG under Synpasin promotoer
Depositing lab: Gordon Fishell. Depositing organization: Broad Institute. Publication: The organization and development of cortical interneuron presynaptic circuits are area specific. Pouchelon G, Dwivedi D, Bollmann Y, Agba CK, Xu Q, Mirow AMC, Kim S, Qiu Y, Sevier E, Ritola KD, Cossart R, Fishell G. Cell Rep. 2021 Nov 9;37(6):109993. doi: 10.1016/j.celrep.2021.109993. PubMed 34758329.
Backbone
  Vector backbone: pAAV-VTKS2
  Backbone manufacturer: Jordane Dimidschstein (Addgene plasmid # 170853)
  Vector type: AAV, Cre/Lox
Growth in bacteria
  Bacterial resistance: Ampicillin, 100 μg/mL
  Growth temperature: 37°C
  Growth strain: NEB Stable
  Copy number: High Copy
Gene/Insert
  Gene/Insert name: TVA-P2A-eGFP-P2A-N2cG
  Species: Synthetic
  Cloning method: Gibson Cloning
Terms and licenses: Academic/Nonprofit Terms; Industry Terms: Not Available to Industry
How to cite: pAAV-VTKS2-TVA-eGFP-N2cG was a gift from Gordon Fishell (Addgene plasmid # 175439 ; http://n2t.net/addgene:175439 ; RRID:Addgene_175439)
